Addgene plasmid #132551: AAV-U6-gRNA-TnT-Cre
Purpose: For loss-of-function experiments in cardiomyocytes
Depositing lab: William Pu. Depositing organization: Boston Children's Hospital.
Backbone
  Vector backbone: pAAV
  Backbone size w/o insert (bp): 2896
  Total vector size (bp): 5597
  Vector type: AAV
Growth in bacteria
  Bacterial resistance: Ampicillin, 100 μg/mL
  Growth temperature: 37°C
  Growth strain: NEB Stable
  Copy number: Unknown
Gene/Insert 1
  Gene/Insert name: TnT-Cre
  Insert size (bp): 1797
  Promoter: TnT
  Cloning method: Gibson Cloning
  Sequencing primers: 5′ GTGGCACCGAGTCGGTGCTT; 3′ GCACTGGGGAGGGGTCACAG
Gene/Insert 2
  Gene/Insert name: U6-gRNA
  Insert size (bp): 349
  Promoter: U6
  Cloning method: Gibson Cloning
  Sequencing primers: 5′ ACGCGTGAGGGCCTATTTCC; 3′ CGCTTCGGACCCGACCCTCT
Terms and licenses: Academic/Nonprofit Terms; Industry Terms: Not Available to Industry
How to cite: AAV-U6-gRNA-TnT-Cre was a gift from William Pu (Addgene plasmid # 132551 ; http://n2t.net/addgene:132551 ; RRID:Addgene_132551)
