[The description below was written by a language model from this plasmid's Addgene catalogue record and pLannotate feature annotations shown in this document.]
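Description:
AAV-U6-gRNA-TnT-Cre is an adeno-associated virus transfer plasmid built on a pAAV backbone, about 5.6 kb in total, and intended for loss-of-function experiments in cardiomyocytes. It is propagated in E. coli through a high-copy ColE1/pUC-type origin with ampicillin selection (AmpR/β-lactamase under its own promoter). The backbone also carries an f1 phage origin and small remnants of the pBR322 bom and rop regions. The payload is flanked by AAV2 inverted terminal repeats, which allow the intervening DNA to be replicated and packaged into AAV particles. The right ITR is annotated in full, whereas only two short fragments are detected on the left side, a common outcome for these repeat-rich, hard-to-sequence elements.

Two expression units sit between the ITRs. The first is a human U6 RNA polymerase III promoter followed by the Streptococcus pyogenes Cas9 guide RNA scaffold. A short gap between promoter and scaffold suggests a position for a guide sequence, but the record names no specific target or spacer. The second unit, catalogued as TnT-Cre, uses a TnT promoter, presumably the cardiac troponin T promoter. The feature table does not annotate it, but it would fall in the unannotated stretch upstream of the chimeric β-globin/immunoglobulin intron. This unit drives Cre recombinase and ends in the human growth hormone polyadenylation signal. A short T7 promoter lies just before the Cre coding sequence.

No Cas9 is encoded on the plasmid. The design therefore fits use in animals or cells carrying a Cre-activated Cas9 allele, where cardiomyocyte-restricted Cre would switch on Cas9 in the cells that receive the guide. The record itself does not spell out this arrangement.
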