Features (pLannotate 1.2.2; 16 found; start..end, strand, type, name):
     12..39      +  repeat_region  AAV2 ITR (fragment): inverted terminal repeat of adeno-associated virus serotype 2 inverted
     68..95      +  repeat_region  AAV2 ITR (fragment): inverted terminal repeat of adeno-associated virus serotype 2 inverted
    145..385     +  promoter       U6 promoter: RNA polymerase III promoter for human U6 snRNA
    412..487     +  misc_RNA       gRNA scaffold: guide RNA scaffold for the Streptococcus pyogenes CRISPR/Cas9 system
   1039..1171    +  intron         chimeric intron: chimera between introns from human β-globin and immunoglobulin heavy chain genes
   1216..1234    +  promoter       T7 promoter: promoter for bacteriophage T7 RNA polymerase
   1267..2292    +  CDS            cre: RECR_BPP1 - Experimental evidence at protein level: Swiss-Prot protein existence level 1. Catalyzes site-specific recombination between two 34-base- pair LOXP sites. Its role is to maintain the phage genome as a monomeric unit-copy plasmid in the lysogenic state. From Escherichia phage P1 (Bacteriophage P1).
   2333..2809    +  polyA_signal   hGH poly(A) signal: human growth hormone polyadenylation signal
   2849..2989    +  repeat_region  AAV2 ITR: inverted terminal repeat of adeno-associated virus serotype 2 inverted
   2994..3045    -  misc_feature   bom (fragment): basis of mobility region from pBR322
   3064..3519    +  rep_origin     f1 ori (sequence partly withheld): f1 bacteriophage origin of replication; arrow indicates direction of (+) strand synthesis
   3520..3569    -  misc_feature   bom (fragment): basis of mobility region from pBR322
   3671..3706    -  CDS            rop (fragment): Rop protein, which maintains plasmids at low copy number; rop
   3801..3905    +  promoter       AmpR promoter: bla
   3906..4766    +  CDS            AmpR: β-lactamase; bla; confers resistance to ampicillin, carbenicillin, and related antibiotics
   4937..5525    +  rep_origin     ori: high-copy-number ColE1/pMB1/pBR322/pUC origin of replication
>Addgene plasmid #132551 | AAV-U6-gRNA-TnT-Cre | addgene full sequence | sequence record 258601 | Addgene NGS Result
CCTGCAGGCAGCTGCGCGCTCGCTCGCTCACTGAGGCCGCCCGGGCGTCGGGCGACCTTTGGTCGCCCGG
CCTCAGTGAGCGAGCGAGCGCGCAGAGAGGGAGTGGCCAACTCCATCACTAGGGGTTCCTGCGGCCGCAC
GCGTGAGGGCCTATTTCCCATGATTCCTTCATATTTGCATATACGATACAAGGCTGTTAGAGAGATAATT
GGAATTAATTTGACTGTAAACACAAAGATATTAGTACAAAATACGTGACGTAGAAAGTAATAATTTCTTG
GGTAGTTTGCAGTTTTAAAATTATGTTTTAAAATGGACTATCATATGCTTACCGTAACTTGAAAGTATTT
CGATTTCTTGGCTTTATATATCTTGTGGAAAGGACGAAACACCGGAAGAGCGAGCTCTTCTGTTTTAGAG
CTAGAAATAGCAAGTTAAAATAAGGCTAGTCCGTTATCAACTTGAAAAAGTGGCACCGAGTCGGTGCTTT
TTTTCTAGTGGGATAAAAGCAGTCTGGGCTTTCACATGACAGCATCTGGGGCTGCGGCAGAGGGTCGGGT
CCGAAGCGCTGCCTTATCAGCGTCCCCAGCCCTGGGAGGTGACAGCTGGCTGGCTTGTGTCAGCCCCTCG
GGCACTCACGTATCTCCGTCCGACGGGTTTAAAATAGCAAAACTCTGAGGCCACACAATAGCTTGGGCTT
ATATGGGCTCCTGTGGGGGAAGGGGGAGCACGGAGGGGGCCGGGGCCGCTGCTGCCAAAATAGCAGCTCA
CAAGTGTTGCATTCCTCTCTGGGCGCCGGGCACATTCCTGCTGGCTCTGCCCGCCCCGGGGTGGGCGCCG
GGGGGACCTTAAAGCCTCTGCCCCCCAAGGAGCCCTTCCCAGACAGCCGCCGGCACCCACCGCTCCGTGG
GACGATCCCCGAAGCTCTAGAGCTTTATTGCGGTAGTTTATCACAGTTAAATTGCTAACGCAGTCAGTGC
TTCTGACACAACAGTCTCGAACTTAAGCTGCAGAAGTTGGTCGTGAGGCACTGGGCAGGTAAGTATCAAG
GTTACAAGACAGGTTTAAGGAGACCAATAGAAACTGGGCTTGTCGAGACAGAGAAGACTCTTGCGTTTCT
GATAGGCACCTATTGGTCTTACTGACATCCACTTTGCCTTTCTCTCCACAGGTGTCCACTCCCAGTTCAA
TTACAGCTCTTAAGGCTAGAGTACTTAATACGACTCACTATAGGCTAGCATGGTGCCCAAGAAGAAGAGG
AAAGTCTCCAACCTGCTGACTGTGCACCAAAACCTGCCTGCCCTCCCTGTGGATGCCACCTCTGATGAAG
TCAGGAAGAACCTGATGGACATGTTCAGGGACAGGCAGGCCTTCTCTGAACACACCTGGAAGATGCTCCT
GTCTGTGTGCAGATCCTGGGCTGCCTGGTGCAAGCTGAACAACAGGAAATGGTTCCCTGCTGAACCTGAG
GATGTGAGGGACTACCTCCTGTACCTGCAAGCCAGAGGCCTGGCTGTGAAGACCATCCAACAGCACCTGG
GCCAGCTCAACATGCTGCACAGGAGATCTGGCCTGCCTCGCCCTTCTGACTCCAATGCTGTGTCCCTGGT
GATGAGGAGAATCAGAAAGGAGAATGTGGATGCTGGGGAGAGAGCCAAGCAGGCCCTGGCCTTTGAACGC
ACTGACTTTGACCAAGTCAGATCCCTGATGGAGAACTCTGACAGATGCCAGGACATCAGGAACCTGGCCT
TCCTGGGCATTGCCTACAACACCCTGCTGCGCATTGCCGAAATTGCCAGAATCAGAGTGAAGGACATCTC
CCGCACCGATGGTGGGAGAATGCTGATCCACATTGGCAGGACCAAGACCCTGGTGTCCACAGCTGGTGTG
GAGAAGGCCCTGTCCCTGGGGGTTACCAAGCTGGTGGAGAGATGGATCTCTGTGTCTGGTGTGGCTGATG
ACCCCAACAACTACCTGTTCTGCCGGGTCAGAAAGAATGGTGTGGCTGCCCCTTCTGCCACCTCCCAACT
GTCCACCCGGGCCCTGGAAGGGATCTTTGAGGCCACCCACCGCCTGATCTATGGTGCCAAGGATGACTCT
GGGCAGAGATACCTGGCCTGGTCTGGCCACTCTGCCAGAGTGGGTGCTGCCAGGGACATGGCCAGGGCTG
GTGTGTCCATCCCTGAAATCATGCAGGCTGGTGGCTGGACCAATGTGAACATTGTGATGAACTACATCAG
AAACCTGGACTCTGAGACTGGGGCCATGGTGAGGCTGCTCGAGGATGGGGACTGAAAGCTTATCGATACC
GAGCGCTGCTCGAGAGATCTACGGGTGGCATCCCTGTGACCCCTCCCCAGTGCCTCTCCTGGCCCTGGAA
GTTGCCACTCCAGTGCCCACCAGCCTTGTCCTAATAAAATTAAGTTGCATCATTTTGTCTGACTAGGTGT
CCTTCTATAATATTATGGGGTGGAGGGGGGTGGTATGGAGCAAGGGGCAAGTTGGGAAGACAACCTGTAG
GGCCTGCGGGGTCTATTGGGAACCAAGCTGGAGTGCAGTGGCACAATCTTGGCTCACTGCAATCTCCGCC
TCCTGGGTTCAAGCGATTCTCCTGCCTCAGCCTCCCGAGTTGTTGGGATTCCAGGCATGCATGACCAGGC
TCAGCTAATTTTTGTTTTTTTGGTAGAGACGGGGTTTCACCATATTGGCCAGGCTGGTCTCCAACTCCTA
ATCTCAGGTGATCTACCCACCTTGGCCTCCCAAATTGCTGGGATTACAGGCGTGAACCACTGCTCCCTTC
CCTGTCCTTCTGATTTTGTAGGTAACCACGTGCGGACCGAGCGGCCGCAGGAACCCCTAGTGATGGAGTT
GGCCACTCCCTCTCTGCGCGCTCGCTCGCTCACTGAGGCCGGGCGACCAAAGGTCGCCCGACGCCCGGGC
TTTGCCCGGGCGGCCTCAGTGAGCGAGCGAGCGCGCAGCTGCCTGCAGGGGCGCCTGATGCGGTATTTTC
TCCTTACGCATCTGTGCGGTATTTCACACCGCATA
[95 nt withheld, positions 3046-3140]
T
[46 nt withheld, positions 3142-3187]
C
[141 nt withheld, positions 3189-3329]
CCTTTGACGTTGGAGTCCACGTTCTTT
[37 nt withheld, positions 3357-3393]
ACTCTATCTCGGGCTATTCTTTTGATTTATAAGGGATTTTGCCGATTTCGGTCTATTGGTTAAAAAATGA
GCTGATTTAACAAAAATTTAACGCGAATTTTAACAAAATATTAACGTTTACAATTTTATGGTGCACTCTC
AGTACAATCTGCTCTGATGCCGCATAGTTAAGCCAGCCCCGACACCCGCCAACACCCGCTGACGCGCCCT
GACGGGCTTGTCTGCTCCCGGCATCCGCTTACAGACAAGCTGTGACCGTCTCCGGGAGCTGCATGTGTCA
GAGGTTTTCACCGTCATCACCGAAACGCGCGAGACGAAAGGGCCTCGTGATACGCCTATTTTTATAGGTT
AATGTCATGATAATAATGGTTTCTTAGACGTCAGGTGGCACTTTTCGGGGAAATGTGCGCGGAACCCCTA
TTTGTTTATTTTTCTAAATACATTCAAATATGTATCCGCTCATGAGACAATAACCCTGATAAATGCTTCA
ATAATATTGAAAAAGGAAGAGTATGAGTATTCAACATTTCCGTGTCGCCCTTATTCCCTTTTTTGCGGCA
TTTTGCCTTCCTGTTTTTGCTCACCCAGAAACGCTGGTGAAAGTAAAAGATGCTGAAGATCAGTTGGGTG
CACGAGTGGGTTACATCGAACTGGATCTCAACAGCGGTAAGATCCTTGAGAGTTTTCGCCCCGAAGAACG
TTTTCCAATGATGAGCACTTTTAAAGTTCTGCTATGTGGCGCGGTATTATCCCGTATTGACGCCGGGCAA
GAGCAACTCGGTCGCCGCATACACTATTCTCAGAATGACTTGGTTGAGTACTCACCAGTCACAGAAAAGC
ATCTTACGGATGGCATGACAGTAAGAGAATTATGCAGTGCTGCCATAACCATGAGTGATAACACTGCGGC
CAACTTACTTCTGACAACGATCGGAGGACCGAAGGAGCTAACCGCTTTTTTGCACAACATGGGGGATCAT
GTAACTCGCCTTGATCGTTGGGAACCGGAGCTGAATGAAGCCATACCAAACGACGAGCGTGACACCACGA
TGCCTGTAGCAATGGCAACAACGTTGCGCAAACTATTAACTGGCGAACTACTTACTCTAGCTTCCCGGCA
ACAATTAATAGACTGGATGGAGGCGGATAAAGTTGCAGGACCACTTCTGCGCTCGGCCCTTCCGGCTGGC
TGGTTTATTGCTGATAAATCTGGAGCCGGTGAGCGTGGGTCTCGCGGTATCATTGCAGCACTGGGGCCAG
ATGGTAAGCCCTCCCGTATCGTAGTTATCTACACGACGGGGAGTCAGGCAACTATGGATGAACGAAATAG
ACAGATCGCTGAGATAGGTGCCTCACTGATTAAGCATTGGTAACTGTCAGACCAAGTTTACTCATATATA
CTTTAGATTGATTTAAAACTTCATTTTTAATTTAAAAGGATCTAGGTGAAGATCCTTTTTGATAATCTCA
TGACCAAAATCCCTTAACGTGAGTTTTCGTTCCACTGAGCGTCAGACCCCGTAGAAAAGATCAAAGGATC
TTCTTGAGATCCTTTTTTTCTGCGCGTAATCTGCTGCTTGCAAACAAAAAAACCACCGCTACCAGCGGTG
GTTTGTTTGCCGGATCAAGAGCTACCAACTCTTTTTCCGAAGGTAACTGGCTTCAGCAGAGCGCAGATAC
CAAATACTGTTCTTCTAGTGTAGCCGTAGTTAGGCCACCACTTCAAGAACTCTGTAGCACCGCCTACATA
CCTCGCTCTGCTAATCCTGTTACCAGTGGCTGCTGCCAGTGGCGATAAGTCGTGTCTTACCGGGTTGGAC
TCAAGACGATAGTTACCGGATAAGGCGCAGCGGTCGGGCTGAACGGGGGGTTCGTGCACACAGCCCAGCT
TGGAGCGAACGACCTACACCGAACTGAGATACCTACAGCGTGAGCTATGAGAAAGCGCCACGCTTCCCGA
AGGGAGAAAGGCGGACAGGTATCCGGTAAGCGGCAGGGTCGGAACAGGAGAGCGCACGAGGGAGCTTCCA
GGGGGAAACGCCTGGTATCTTTATAGTCCTGTCGGGTTTCGCCACCTCTGACTTGAGCGTCGATTTTTGT
GATGCTCGTCAGGGGGGCGGAGCCTATGGAAAAACGCCAGCAACGCGGCCTTTTTACGGTTCCTGGCCTT
TTGCTGGCCTTTTGCTCACATGT
